Addgene plasmid #32158: LHP334-pcDNA3-STE2
Depositing lab: Linda Hicke. Depositing organization: Northwestern University.
Backbone
  Vector backbone: pcDNA3
  Backbone manufacturer: Invitrogen
  Backbone size w/o insert (bp): 5400
  Vector type: Mammalian Expression
  Selectable markers: Neomycin (select with G418)
Growth in bacteria
  Bacterial resistance: Ampicillin, 100 μg/mL
  Growth temperature: 37°C
  Growth strain: DH5alpha
  Copy number: High Copy
Gene/Insert
  Gene/Insert name: STE2
  Species: S. cerevisiae (budding yeast)
  Entrez Gene: STE2 (a.k.a. YFL026W)
  Promoter: CMV
  Cloning method: Restriction Enzyme; 5′ cloning site None (unknown if destroyed); 3′ cloning site None (unknown if destroyed)
  Sequencing primers: 5′ CMV-Fwd; 3′ BGH-Rev
Terms and licenses: Academic/Nonprofit Terms; Industry Terms: Not Available to Industry
How to cite: LHP334-pcDNA3-STE2 was a gift from Linda Hicke (Addgene plasmid # 32158 ; http://n2t.net/addgene:32158 ; RRID:Addgene_32158)
