[The description below was written by a language model from this plasmid's Addgene catalogue record.]
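Description:
LHP334-pcDNA3-STE2 is a mammalian expression plasmid built on the Invitrogen pcDNA3 backbone (about 5.4 kb without the insert). It carries the STE2 gene of the budding yeast Saccharomyces cerevisiae (systematic name YFL026W). The plasmid is maintained in E. coli as a high-copy construct under ampicillin selection. For mammalian work it provides a neomycin resistance marker, so transfected cells that retain the plasmid can be selected with G418, which allows stable lines to be made as well as transient expression.

The insert is expressed from the CMV promoter, the strong constitutive viral promoter of pcDNA3. The listed sequencing primers, one in CMV and a reverse primer in the BGH region, indicate that the gene sits between the promoter and the bovine growth hormone polyadenylation signal characteristic of this backbone. STE2 encodes the yeast alpha-factor pheromone receptor, a seven-transmembrane G protein-coupled receptor found on mating-type a cells and widely used as a model for ligand-stimulated receptor internalisation and trafficking.

The record lists no epitope tags, fusions, reporters or mutations. The insert was cloned by restriction enzymes, but the sites used are not recorded, and neither is the insert size. No feature table is available, so the details of the backbone elements are inferred from what is generally known about pcDNA3 rather than from annotation. The intended purpose is not stated. The design is consistent with heterologous expression of the yeast receptor in mammalian cells.
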