>Addgene plasmid #32158 | LHP334-pcDNA3-STE2 | addgene partial sequence | sequence record 37904 | CMV-F 5'-CGCAAATGGGCGGTAGGCGTG-3'
GCTACTGAGACCCACTGCTTACTGGCTTATCGAAATTAATACGACTCACTATAGGGAGACCCAAGCTTTC
CTACATATTCAAGATTTTTTTCTGTGGGTGGAATACTATTTAAGGAGTGCTATTAGTATCTTATTTGACT
TCAAAGCAATACGATACCTTTTCTTTTCACCTGCTCTGGCTATAATTATAATTGGTTACTTAAAAATGCA
CCGTTAAGAACCATATCCAAGAATCAAAAATGTCTGATGCGGCTCCTTCATTGAGCAATCTATTTTATGA
TCCAACGTATAATCCTGGTCAAAGCACCATTAACTACACTTCCATATATGGGAATGGATCTACCATCACT
TTCGATGAGTTGCAAGGTTTAGTTAACAGTACTGTTACTCAGGCCATTATGTTTGGTGTCAGATGTGGTG
CAGCTGCTTTGACTTTGATTGTCATGTGGATGACATCGAGAAGCAGAAAAACGCCGATTTTCATTATCAA
CCAAGTTTCATTGTTTTTAATCATTTTGCATTCTGCACTCTATTTTAAATATTTACTGTCTAATTACTCT
TCAGTGACTTACGCTCTCACCGGATTTCCTCAGTTCATCAGTAGAGGTGACGTTCATGTTTATGGTGCTA
CAAATATAATTCAAGTCCTTCTTGTGGCTTCTATTGAGACTTCACTGGTGTTTCAGATAAAAGTTATTTT
CACAGGCGACAACTTCAAAAGGATAGGTTTGATGCTGACGTCGATATCTTTCACTTTAGGGATTGCTACA
GTTACCATGTATTTTGTAAGCGCTGTTAAAGGTATGATTGTGACTTATAATGATGTTAGTGCCACCCAAG
ATAAATACTTCAATGCATCCACAATTTTACTTGCATCCTC
